Addgene plasmid #138914: pPD920 ZF158x1-Compact_EYFP
Purpose: EYFP reporter vector for the ZF158x1-Compact promoter
Depositing lab: Joshua Leonard. Depositing organization: Northwestern University. Publication: The COMET toolkit for composing customizable genetic programs in mammalian cells. Donahue PS, Draut JW, Muldoon JJ, Edelstein HI, Bagheri N, Leonard JN. Nat Commun. 2020 Feb 7;11(1):779. doi: 10.1038/s41467-019-14147-5. PubMed 32034124.
Backbone
  Vector backbone: pPD540 Reporter Template v3
  Vector type: Mammalian Expression, Synthetic Biology
Growth in bacteria
  Bacterial resistance: Ampicillin, 100 μg/mL
  Growth temperature: 37°C
  Growth strain: DH5alpha
  Copy number: High Copy
Gene/Insert
  Gene/Insert name: ZF158x1-Compact
  Species: Synthetic
  Promoter: ZF158x1-Compact
  Cloning method: Restriction Enzyme; 5′ cloning site BglII (not destroyed); 3′ cloning site NheI (not destroyed)
  Sequencing primers: 5′ CGACACGGAAATGTTGAATAC; 3′ TAGAAGGCACAGTCGAGG
Terms and licenses: Academic/Nonprofit Terms; Industry Terms: Not Available to Industry
Depositor comments: Leonard Lab plasmid reference number: L1465
How to cite: pPD920 ZF158x1-Compact_EYFP was a gift from Joshua Leonard (Addgene plasmid # 138914 ; http://n2t.net/addgene:138914 ; RRID:Addgene_138914)
