[The description below was written by a language model from this plasmid's Addgene catalogue record and pLannotate feature annotations shown in this document.]
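Description:
pPD920 ZF158x1-Compact_EYFP is a 4.3 kb mammalian expression reporter plasmid from the COMET synthetic biology toolkit, built on the pPD540 Reporter Template v3 backbone. It is propagated in E. coli as a high-copy plasmid through a ColE1/pUC-type origin and selected with ampicillin via the β-lactamase gene and its native promoter. An f1 phage origin and remnants of lac regulatory sequence (lac promoter, operator, CAP site and a lacI fragment) are carried over from the parental cloning vector.

The payload is a synthetic inducible promoter, ZF158x1-Compact, cloned between BglII and NheI sites that remain intact, placed upstream of an EYFP coding sequence terminated by the bovine growth hormone polyadenylation signal. The name suggests a single binding site for the zinc finger domain ZF158 in a "compact" arrangement, although the binding site itself is not annotated in the feature table. The only promoter element detected there is a short fragment of a minimal TATA-box promoter just before EYFP, which would give low basal transcription unless a cognate zinc finger transcription factor is supplied in trans. Yellow fluorescence therefore serves as the readout of activity at this promoter, for example when characterising engineered ZF-based activators or inhibitors in transfected mammalian cells.

Downstream of the reporter lies an SV40 early promoter followed by only a short fragment of the bleomycin-family resistance gene (ble) and the SV40 poly(A) signal. The mammalian selection cassette thus appears to be truncated, and the record lists no mammalian selectable marker, which suggests the plasmid is intended for transient transfection.
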