Features (pLannotate 1.2.2; 16 found; start..end, strand, type, name):
    114..130     +  promoter       minP (fragment): minimal TATA-box promoter with low basal activity
    172..888     +  CDS            EYFP: EYFP is a basic (constitutively fluorescent) green/yellow fluorescent protein published in 1996, derived from Aequorea victoria. It is reported to be a very rapidly-maturing weak dimer with high acid sensitivity.
    942..1053    +  polyA_signal   bGH poly(A) signal: bovine growth hormone polyadenylation signal
   1170..1191    +  promoter       SV40 promoter (fragment): SV40 enhancer and early promoter
   1212..1640    +  rep_origin     f1 ori (sequence partly withheld): f1 bacteriophage origin of replication; arrow indicates direction of (+) strand synthesis
   1645..1667    +  promoter       SV40 promoter (fragment): SV40 enhancer and early promoter
   1668..1859    +  promoter       SV40 promoter: SV40 early promoter
   1886..1984    +  CDS            ble (fragment): BLE_KLEPN - Experimental evidence at protein level: Swiss-Prot protein existence level 1. Binding protein with a strong affinity to the bleomycin family of antibiotics. Binds to CL990; an antimitotic-antibiotic compound. From Klebsiella pneumoniae.
   1979..2100    +  polyA_signal   SV40 poly(A) signal: SV40 polyadenylation signal
   2173..2189    -  protein_bind   lac operator: The lac repressor binds to the lac operator to inhibit transcription in E. coli. This inhibition can be relieved by adding lactose or isopropyl-β-D-thiogalactopyranoside (IPTG). lac repressor encoded by lacI
   2197..2227    -  promoter       lac promoter: promoter for the E. coli lac operon
   2242..2263    -  protein_bind   CAP binding site: CAP binding activates transcription in the presence of cAMP. E. coli catabolite activator protein
   2276..2368    -  CDS            lacI (fragment): lac repressor; lacI; The lac repressor binds to the lac operator to inhibit transcription in E. coli. This inhibition can be relieved by adding lactose or isopropyl-β-D-thiogalactopyranoside (IPTG).
   2551..3139    -  rep_origin     ori: high-copy-number ColE1/pMB1/pBR322/pUC origin of replication
   3310..4170    -  CDS            AmpR: β-lactamase; bla; confers resistance to ampicillin, carbenicillin, and related antibiotics
   4171..4275    -  promoter       AmpR promoter: bla
>Addgene plasmid #138914 | pPD920 ZF158x1-Compact_EYFP | addgene full sequence | sequence record 324286 | Addgene NGS Result
GTGCCACCTGACGTCGACGGATCGGGAGATCTGCGAGTCAGTGCAGACGGCAAGTGGTCGAGTGCCACTT
GCCGTCTGCACGATCCCTGCGCCGTGTAGATGGAGACGCTCTCTAGAGGGTATATAATGGGGGCCACTAG
TCTACTACCAGAGCTCATCGCTAGCGCCACCATGGTGAGCAAGGGCGAGGAGCTGTTCACCGGGGTGGTG
CCCATCCTGGTCGAGCTGGACGGCGACGTAAACGGCCACAAGTTCAGCGTGTCCGGCGAGGGCGAGGGCG
ATGCCACCTACGGCAAGCTGACCCTGAAGTTCATCTGCACCACCGGCAAGCTGCCCGTGCCCTGGCCCAC
CCTCGTGACCACCTTCGGCTACGGCCTGCAGTGCTTCGCCCGCTACCCCGACCACATGAAGCAGCACGAC
TTCTTCAAGTCCGCCATGCCCGAAGGCTACGTCCAGGAGCGCACCATCTTCTTCAAGGACGACGGCAACT
ACAAGACCCGCGCCGAGGTGAAGTTCGAGGGCGACACCCTGGTGAACCGCATCGAGCTGAAGGGCATCGA
CTTCAAGGAGGACGGCAACATCCTGGGGCACAAGCTGGAGTACAACTACAACAGCCACAACGTCTATATC
ATGGCCGACAAGCAGAAGAACGGCATCAAGGTGAACTTCAAGATCCGCCACAACATCGAGGACGGCAGCG
TGCAGCTCGCCGACCACTACCAGCAGAACACCCCCATCGGCGACGGCCCCGTGCTGCTGCCCGACAACCA
CTACCTGAGCTACCAGTCCGCCCTGAGCAAAGACCCCAACGAGAAGCGCGATCACATGGTCCTGCTGGAG
TTCGTGACCGCCGCCGGGATCACTCTCGGCATGGACGAGCTGTACAAGTAGGCGGCCGCTCGAGTCTAGA
GGGCCCGTTTAAACCCGCTGATCAGCCTCGACTGTGCCTTCTAGTTGCCAGCCATCTGTTGTTTGCCCCT
CCCCCGTGCCTTCCTTGACCCTGGAAGGTGCCACTCCCACTGTCCTTTCCTAATAAAATGAGGAAATTGC
ATCGCATTGTCTGAGTAGGTGTCATTCTATTCTGGGGGGTGGGGTGGGGCAGGACAGCAAGGGGGAGGAT
TGGGAAGTCAATAGCAGGCATGCTGGGGATGCGGTGGGCTCTATGGCTTCTGAGGCGGAAAGAACCAGCT
GGGGCTCTAGGGGGTATCCCC
[124 nt withheld, positions 1212-1335]
C
[91 nt withheld, positions 1337-1427]
A
[49 nt withheld, positions 1429-1477]
CCTTTGACGTTGGAGTCCACGTTCTTT
[37 nt withheld, positions 1505-1541]
ACCCTATCTCGGTCTATTCTTTTGATTTATAAGGGATTTTGCCGATTTCGGCCTATTGGTTAAAAAATGA
GCTGATTTAACAAAAATTTAACGCGAATTAATTCTGTGGAATGTGTGTCAGTTAGGCTCAATTAGTCAGC
AACCATAGTCCCGCCCCTAACTCCGCCCATCCCGCCCCTAACTCCGCCCAGTTCCGCCCATTCTCCGCCC
CATGGCTGACTAATTTTTTTTATTTATGCAGAGGCCGAGGCCGCCTCTGCCTCTGAGCTATTCCAGAAGT
AGTGAGGAGGCTTTTTTGGAGGCCTAGGCTTTTGCAAAAAGCTCCCGGGAGCTTGTATATCCATTTTCGG
AGGTTGGGCTTCGGAATCGTTTTCCGGGACGCCGGCTGGATGATCCTCCAGCGCGGGGATCTCATGCTGG
AGTTCTTCGCCCACCCCAACTTGTTTATTGCAGCTTATAATGGTTACAAATAAAGCAATAGCATCACAAA
TTTCACAAATAAAGCATTTTTTTCACTGCATTCTAGTTGTGGTTTGTCCAAACTCATCAATGTATCTTAT
CATGTCTGTATACCGTCGACCTCTAGCTAGAGCTTGGCGTAATCATGGTCATAGCTGTTTCCTGTGTGAA
ATTGTTATCCGCTCACAATTCCACACAACATACGAGCCGGAAGCATAAAGTGTAAAGCCTGGGGTGCCTA
ATGAGTGAGCTAACTCACATTAATTGCGTTGCGCTCACTGCCCGCTTTCCAGTCGGGAAACCTGTCGTGC
CAGCTGCATTAATGAATCGGCCAACGCGCGGGGAGAGGCGGTTTGCGTATTGGGCGCTCTTCCGCTTCCT
CGCTCACTGACTCGCTGCGCTCGGTCGTTCGGCTGCGGCGAGCGGTATCAGCTCACTCAAAGGCGGTAAT
ACGGTTATCCACAGAATCAGGGGATAACGCAGGAAAGAACATGTGAGCAAAAGGCCAGCAAAAGGCCAGG
AACCGTAAAAAGGCCGCGTTGCTGGCGTTTTTCCATAGGCTCCGCCCCCCTGACGAGCATCACAAAAATC
GACGCTCAAGTCAGAGGTGGCGAAACCCGACAGGACTATAAAGATACCAGGCGTTTCCCCCTGGAAGCTC
CCTCGTGCGCTCTCCTGTTCCGACCCTGCCGCTTACCGGATACCTGTCCGCCTTTCTCCCTTCGGGAAGC
GTGGCGCTTTCTCATAGCTCACGCTGTAGGTATCTCAGTTCGGTGTAGGTCGTTCGCTCCAAGCTGGGCT
GTGTGCACGAACCCCCCGTTCAGCCCGACCGCTGCGCCTTATCCGGTAACTATCGTCTTGAGTCCAACCC
GGTAAGACACGACTTATCGCCACTGGCAGCAGCCACTGGTAACAGGATTAGCAGAGCGAGGTATGTAGGC
GGTGCTACAGAGTTCTTGAAGTGGTGGCCTAACTACGGCTACACTAGAAGAACAGTATTTGGTATCTGCG
CTCTGCTGAAGCCAGTTACCTTCGGAAAAAGAGTTGGTAGCTCTTGATCCGGCAAACAAACCACCGCTGG
TAGCGGTGGTTTTTTTGTTTGCAAGCAGCAGATTACGCGCAGAAAAAAAGGATCTCAAGAAGATCCTTTG
ATCTTTTCTACGGGGTCTGACGCTCAGTGGAACGAAAACTCACGTTAAGGGATTTTGGTCATGAGATTAT
CAAAAAGGATCTTCACCTAGATCCTTTTAAATTAAAAATGAAGTTTTAAATCAATCTAAAGTATATATGA
GTAAACTTGGTCTGACAGTTACCAATGCTTAATCAGTGAGGCACCTATCTCAGCGATCTGTCTATTTCGT
TCATCCATAGTTGCCTGACTCCCCGTCGTGTAGATAACTACGATACGGGAGGGCTTACCATCTGGCCCCA
GTGCTGCAATGATACCGCGAGATCCACGCTCACCGGCTCCAGATTTATCAGCAATAAACCAGCCAGCCGG
AAGGGCCGAGCGCAGAAGTGGTCCTGCAACTTTATCCGCCTCCATCCAGTCTATTAATTGTTGCCGGGAA
GCTAGAGTAAGTAGTTCGCCAGTTAATAGTTTGCGCAACGTTGTTGCCATTGCTACAGGCATCGTGGTGT
CACGCTCGTCGTTTGGTATGGCTTCATTCAGCTCCGGTTCCCAACGATCAAGGCGAGTTACATGATCCCC
CATGTTGTGCAAAAAAGCGGTTAGCTCCTTCGGTCCTCCGATCGTTGTCAGAAGTAAGTTGGCCGCAGTG
TTATCACTCATGGTTATGGCAGCACTGCATAATTCTCTTACTGTCATGCCATCCGTAAGATGCTTTTCTG
TGACTGGTGAGTACTCAACCAAGTCATTCTGAGAATAGTGTATGCGGCGACCGAGTTGCTCTTGCCCGGC
GTCAATACGGGATAATACCGCGCCACATAGCAGAACTTTAAAAGTGCTCATCATTGGAAAACGTTCTTCG
GGGCGAAAACTCTCAAGGATCTTACCGCTGTTGAGATCCAGTTCGATGTAACCCACTCGTGCACCCAACT
GATCTTCAGCATCTTTTACTTTCACCAGCGTTTCTGGGTGAGCAAAAACAGGAAGGCAAAATGCCGCAAA
AAAGGGAATAAGGGCGACACGGAAATGTTGAATACTCATACTCTTCCTTTTTCAATATTATTGAAGCATT
TATCAGGGTTATTGTCTCATGAGCGGATACATATTTGAATGTATTTAGAAAAATAAACAAATAGGGGTTC
CGCGCACATTTCCCCGAAAA
