>Addgene plasmid #138914 | pPD920 ZF158x1-Compact_EYFP | depositor partial sequence | sequence record 268495 | ZF158x1-Compact promoter
AGATCTGCGAGTCAGTGCAGACGGCAAGTGGTCGAGTGCCACTTGCCGTCTGCACGATCCCTGCGCCGTG
TAGATGGAGACGCTCTCTAGAGGGTATATAATGGGGGCCACTAGTCTACTACCAGAGCTCATCGCTAGC
